Addgene plasmid #67901: pmCherry-FKBP12-C1-DH
Purpose: Expresses a fusion of mCherry with FKBP12 and the DH domain (155-347) of p63RhoGEF in mammalian cells
Depositing lab: Dorus Gadella. Depositing organization: University of Amsterdam. Publication: Plasma membrane restricted RhoGEF activity is sufficient for RhoA-mediated actin polymerization. van Unen J, Reinhard NR, Yin T, Wu YI, Postma M, Gadella TW, Goedhart J. Sci Rep. 2015 Oct 5;5:14693. doi: 10.1038/srep14693. PubMed 26435194.
Backbone
  Vector backbone: pEGFP-C1
  Backbone manufacturer: Clontech
  Backbone size w/o insert (bp): 4000
  Total vector size (bp): 5646
  Vector type: Mammalian Expression, Synthetic Biology
  Selectable markers: Neomycin (select with G418)
Growth in bacteria
  Bacterial resistance: Kanamycin, 50 μg/mL
  Growth temperature: 37°C
  Growth strain: DH5alpha
  Copy number: High Copy
Gene/Insert
  Gene/Insert name: mCherry-FKBP12-DH
  Species: Synthetic
  Insert size (bp): 1711
  Promoter: CMV
  Cloning method: Restriction Enzyme; 5′ cloning site AgeI (not destroyed); 3′ cloning site BamHI (not destroyed)
  Sequencing primers: 5′ CMV
Terms and licenses: Academic/Nonprofit Terms; Industry Terms: Not Available to Industry
How to cite: pmCherry-FKBP12-C1-DH was a gift from Dorus Gadella (Addgene plasmid # 67901 ; http://n2t.net/addgene:67901 ; RRID:Addgene_67901)
