[The description below was written by a language model from this plasmid's Addgene catalogue record and pLannotate feature annotations shown in this document.]
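Description:
pmCherry-FKBP12-C1-DH is a 5.6 kb mammalian expression plasmid built on the Clontech pEGFP-C1 backbone, in which the original fluorescent protein has been replaced by a synthetic three-part fusion. The human cytomegalovirus immediate early enhancer and promoter drive a single open reading frame. It consists of the monomeric red fluorescent protein mCherry, followed by human FKBP12 (FKBP1A), and then the DH domain of p63RhoGEF (ARHGEF25, residues 155–347). This domain carries the guanine nucleotide exchange activity toward Rho family GTPases. A remnant of the multiple cloning site follows the insert, and the transcript is terminated by the SV40 polyadenylation signal.

The plasmid replicates in E. coli at high copy from a ColE1/pUC-type origin and also carries an f1 phage origin. A single Tn5 aminoglycoside phosphotransferase gene (NeoR/KanR) provides selection in both hosts. The bacterial bla promoter expresses it for kanamycin resistance, while the SV40 enhancer/early promoter, paired with the HSV TK polyadenylation signal, expresses it for G418 selection in mammalian cells. The short ble, bGH poly(A) and large T antigen fragments in the annotation appear to be backbone remnants or partial matches rather than functional elements.

FKBP12 is the standard partner for rapamycin-induced heterodimerisation with an FRB domain, which fits the plasmid's synthetic biology classification. The fusion would therefore be expected to serve as a cytosolic, red-labelled RhoGEF module that can be recruited to an FRB-tagged anchor supplied from a separate construct. The associated publication addresses plasma membrane restricted RhoGEF activity and RhoA-mediated actin polymerisation, though the record itself does not specify the recruitment partner.
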