Features (pLannotate 1.2.2; 16 found; start..end, strand, type, name):
     61..364     +  enhancer       CMV enhancer: human cytomegalovirus immediate early enhancer
    365..568     +  promoter       CMV promoter: human cytomegalovirus (CMV) immediate early promoter
    625..1332    +  CDS            mCherry: mCherry is a basic (constitutively fluorescent) red fluorescent protein published in 2004, derived from Discosoma sp.. It is reported to be a very rapidly-maturing monomer with low acid sensitivity.
   1339..1662    +  CDS            FKBP1A: FKB1A_HUMAN - Also known as FKBP1, FKBP12. Experimental evidence at protein level: Swiss-Prot protein existence level 1. Keeps in an inactive conformation TGFBR1, the TGF-beta type I serine/threonine kinase receptor, preventing TGF-beta receptor activation in absence of ligand. Recruits SMAD7 to ACVR1B which prevents the association of SMAD2 and SMAD3 with the activin receptor complex, thereby blocking the activin signal. May modulate the RYR1 calcium channel activity. PPIases accelerate the folding of proteins. It catalyzes the cis-trans isomerization of proline imidic peptide bonds in oligop
   1708..2286    +  CDS            ARHGEF25 (fragment): ARHGP_HUMAN - Also known as GEFT. Experimental evidence at protein level: Swiss-Prot protein existence level 1. May play a role in actin cytoskeleton reorganization in different tissues since its activation induces formation of actin stress fibers. It works as a guanine nucleotide exchange factor for Rho family of small GTPases. Links specifically G alpha q/11-coupled receptors to RHOA activation. May be an important regulator of processes involved in axon and dendrite formation. In neurons seems to be an exchange factor primarily for RAC1. Involved in skeletal myogenesis (By similarity). From
   2290..2315    +  misc_feature   MCS (fragment): multiple cloning site
   2327..2411    +  CDS            large T antigen (fragment): large T antigen from SV40 (simian virus 40)
   2434..2555    +  polyA_signal   SV40 poly(A) signal: SV40 polyadenylation signal
   2589..3017    -  rep_origin     f1 ori (sequence partly withheld): f1 bacteriophage origin of replication; arrow indicates direction of (+) strand synthesis
   3044..3148    +  promoter       AmpR promoter: bla
   3150..3507    +  promoter       SV40 promoter: SV40 enhancer and early promoter
   3542..4336    +  CDS            NeoR/KanR: aminoglycoside phosphotransferase from Tn5; aph(3')-II (or nptII); confers resistance to neomycin, kanamycin, and G418 (Geneticin®)
   4357..4509    +  CDS            ble (fragment): BLE_KLEPN - Experimental evidence at protein level: Swiss-Prot protein existence level 1. Binding protein with a strong affinity to the bleomycin family of antibiotics. Binds to CL990; an antimitotic-antibiotic compound. From Klebsiella pneumoniae.
   4568..4615    +  polyA_signal   HSV TK poly(A) signal: herpes simplex virus thymidine kinase polyadenylation signal (Cole and Stacy, 1985)
   4706..4722    -  polyA_signal   bGH poly(A) signal (fragment): bovine growth hormone polyadenylation signal
   4944..5532    +  rep_origin     ori: high-copy-number ColE1/pMB1/pBR322/pUC origin of replication
>Addgene plasmid #67901 | pmCherry-FKBP12-C1-DH | depositor full sequence | sequence record 118090 | pmCherry-FKBP12-C1-DH sequence 5646 bps
TAGTTATTAATAGTAATCAATTACGGGGTCATTAGTTCATAGCCCATATATGGAGTTCCGCGTTACATAA
CTTACGGTAAATGGCCCGCCTGGCTGACCGCCCAACGACCCCCGCCCATTGACGTCAATAATGACGTATG
TTCCCATAGTAACGCCAATAGGGACTTTCCATTGACGTCAATGGGTGGAGTATTTACGGTAAACTGCCCA
CTTGGCAGTACATCAAGTGTATCATATGCCAAGTACGCCCCCTATTGACGTCAATGACGGTAAATGGCCC
GCCTGGCATTATGCCCAGTACATGACCTTATGGGACTTTCCTACTTGGCAGTACATCTACGTATTAGTCA
TCGCTATTACCATGGTGATGCGGTTTTGGCAGTACATCAATGGGCGTGGATAGCGGTTTGACTCACGGGG
ATTTCCAAGTCTCCACCCCATTGACGTCAATGGGAGTTTGTTTTGGCACCAAAATCAACGGGACTTTCCA
AAATGTCGTAACAACTCCGCCCCATTGACGCAAATGGGCGGTAGGCGTGTACGGTGGGAGGTCTATATAA
GCAGAGCTGGTTTAGTGAACCGTCAGATCCGCTAGCGCTACCGGTCGCCACCCCGGTCGCCACCATGGTG
AGCAAGGGCGAGGAGGATAACATGGCCATCATCAAGGAGTTCATGCGCTTCAAGGTGCACATGGAGGGCT
CCGTGAACGGCCACGAGTTCGAGATCGAGGGCGAGGGCGAGGGCCGCCCCTACGAGGGCACCCAGACCGC
CAAGCTGAAGGTGACCAAGGGTGGCCCCCTGCCCTTCGCCTGGGACATCCTGTCCCCTCAGTTCATGTAC
GGCTCCAAGGCCTACGTGAAGCACCCCGCCGACATCCCCGACTACTTGAAGCTGTCCTTCCCCGAGGGCT
TCAAGTGGGAGCGCGTGATGAACTTCGAGGACGGCGGCGTGGTGACCGTGACCCAGGACTCCTCCCTGCA
GGACGGCGAGTTCATCTACAAGGTGAAGCTGCGCGGCACCAACTTCCCCTCCGACGGCCCCGTAATGCAG
AAGAAGACCATGGGCTGGGAGGCCTCCTCCGAGCGGATGTACCCCGAGGACGGCGCCCTGAAGGGCGAGA
TCAAGCAGAGGCTGAAGCTGAAGGACGGCGGCCACTACGACGCTGAGGTCAAGACCACCTACAAGGCCAA
GAAGCCCGTGCAGCTGCCCGGCGCCTACAACGTCAACATCAAGTTGGACATCACCTCCCACAACGAGGAC
TACACCATCGTGGAACAGTACGAACGCGCCGAGGGCCGCCACTCCACCGGCGGCATGGACGAGCTGTACA
GAGCGGCGATGGGAGTGCAGGTGGAAACCATCTCCCCAGGAGACGGGCGCACCTTCCCCAAGCGCGGCCA
GACCTGCGTGGTGCACTACACCGGGATGCTTGAAGATGGAAAGAAATTTGATTCCTCCCGGGACAGAAAC
AAGCCCTTTAAGTTTATGCTAGGCAAGCAGGAGGTGATCCGAGGCTGGGAAGAAGGGGTTGCCCAGATGA
GTGTGGGTCAGAGAGCCAAACTGACTATATCTCCAGATTATGCCTATGGTGCCACTGGGCACCCAGGCAT
CATCCCACCACATGCCACTCTCGTCTTCGATGTGGAGCTTCTAAAACTGGAAGCTCGAGGCGCAGCAGCG
GGAGCAGGAGGAGCAGGGTACAAGTCCAAGAAGGCTCTGGAAAGGAGTATGTATGTCCTGAGTGAACTGG
TAGAAACAGAGAAAATGTACGTGGACGACTTGGGGCAGATTGTGGAGGGTTATATGGCCACCATGGCTGC
TCAGGGGGTCCCCGAGAGTCTTCGAGGCCGTGACAGGATTGTGTTTGGGAATATCCAGCAAATCTATGAG
TGGCACCGAGACTATTTCTTGCAAGAGCTACAACGGTGTCTGAAAGATCCTGATTGGCTGGCTCAGCTAT
TCATCAAACACGAGCGCCGGCTGCATATGTATGTGGTGTACTGTCAGAATAAGCCCAAGTCAGAGCATGT
GGTGTCAGAGTTTGGGGACAGCTACTTTGAGGAGCTCCGGCAGCAGCTGGGGCACCGCCTGCAGCTGAAC
GACCTCCTCATCAAACCTGTGCAGCGGATCATGAAATACCAGCTGCTGCTCAAGGATTTTCTCAAGTATT
ACAATAGAGCTGGGATGGATACTGCAGACCTAGAGCAAGCTGTGGAGGTCATGTGCTTTGTGCCCAAGCG
CTGCAACGATATGATGACGCTGGGGAGATTGCGGGGATTTGAGGGCTAAGGTACCGCGGGCCCGGGATCC
ACCGGATCTAGATAACTGATCATAATCAGCCATACCACATTTGTAGAGGTTTTACTTGCTTTAAAAAACC
TCCCACACCTCCCCCTGAACCTGAAACATAAAATGAATGCAATTGTTGTTGTTAACTTGTTTATTGCAGC
TTATAATGGTTACAAATAAAGCAATAGCATCACAAATTTCACAAATAAAGCATTTTTTTCACTGCATTCT
AGTTGTGGTTTGTCCAAACTCATCAATGTATCTTAACGCGTAAATTGTAAGCGTTAATATTTTGTTAAAA
TTCGCGTTAAATTTTTGTTAAATCAGCTCATTTTTTAACCAATAGGCCGAAATCGGCAAAATCCCTTATA
AATCAAAAGAATAGACCGAGATAGGGT
[37 nt withheld, positions 2688-2724]
AAAGAACGTGGACTCCAACGTCAAAGG
[49 nt withheld, positions 2752-2800]
T
[91 nt withheld, positions 2802-2892]
G
[124 nt withheld, positions 2894-3017]
CAGGTGGCACTTTTCGGGGAAATGTGCGCGGAACCCCTATTTGTTTATTTTTCTAAATACATTCAAATAT
GTATCCGCTCATGAGACAATAACCCTGATAAATGCTTCAATAATATTGAAAAAGGAAGAGTCCTGAGGCG
GAAAGAACCAGCTGTGGAATGTGTGTCAGTTAGGGTGTGGAAAGTCCCCAGGCTCCCCAGCAGGCAGAAG
TATGCAAAGCATGCATCTCAATTAGTCAGCAACCAGGTGTGGAAAGTCCCCAGGCTCCCCAGCAGGCAGA
AGTATGCAAAGCATGCATCTCAATTAGTCAGCAACCATAGTCCCGCCCCTAACTCCGCCCATCCCGCCCC
TAACTCCGCCCAGTTCCGCCCATTCTCCGCCCCATGGCTGACTAATTTTTTTTATTTATGCAGAGGCCGA
GGCCGCCTCGGCCTCTGAGCTATTCCAGAAGTAGTGAGGAGGCTTTTTTGGAGGCCTAGGCTTTTGCAAA
GATCGATCAAGAGACAGGATGAGGATCGTTTCGCATGATTGAACAAGATGGATTGCACGCAGGTTCTCCG
GCCGCTTGGGTGGAGAGGCTATTCGGCTATGACTGGGCACAACAGACAATCGGCTGCTCTGATGCCGCCG
TGTTCCGGCTGTCAGCGCAGGGGCGCCCGGTTCTTTTTGTCAAGACCGACCTGTCCGGTGCCCTGAATGA
ACTGCAAGACGAGGCAGCGCGGCTATCGTGGCTGGCCACGACGGGCGTTCCTTGCGCAGCTGTGCTCGAC
GTTGTCACTGAAGCGGGAAGGGACTGGCTGCTATTGGGCGAAGTGCCGGGGCAGGATCTCCTGTCATCTC
ACCTTGCTCCTGCCGAGAAAGTATCCATCATGGCTGATGCAATGCGGCGGCTGCATACGCTTGATCCGGC
TACCTGCCCATTCGACCACCAAGCGAAACATCGCATCGAGCGAGCACGTACTCGGATGGAAGCCGGTCTT
GTCGATCAGGATGATCTGGACGAAGAGCATCAGGGGCTCGCGCCAGCCGAACTGTTCGCCAGGCTCAAGG
CGAGCATGCCCGACGGCGAGGATCTCGTCGTGACCCATGGCGATGCCTGCTTGCCGAATATCATGGTGGA
AAATGGCCGCTTTTCTGGATTCATCGACTGTGGCCGGCTGGGTGTGGCGGACCGCTATCAGGACATAGCG
TTGGCTACCCGTGATATTGCTGAAGAGCTTGGCGGCGAATGGGCTGACCGCTTCCTCGTGCTTTACGGTA
TCGCCGCTCCCGATTCGCAGCGCATCGCCTTCTATCGCCTTCTTGACGAGTTCTTCTGAGCGGGACTCTG
GGGTTCGAAATGACCGACCAAGCGACGCCCAACCTGCCATCACGAGATTTCGATTCCACCGCCGCCTTCT
ATGAAAGGTTGGGCTTCGGAATCGTTTTCCGGGACGCCGGCTGGATGATCCTCCAGCGCGGGGATCTCAT
GCTGGAGTTCTTCGCCCACCCTAGGGGGAGGCTAACTGAAACACGGAAGGAGACAATACCGGAAGGAACC
CGCGCTATGACGGCAATAAAAAGACAGAATAAAACGCACGGTGTTGGGTCGTTTGTTCATAAACGCGGGG
TTCGGTCCCAGGGCTGGCACTCTGTCGATACCCCACCGAGACCCCATTGGGGCCAATACGCCCGCGTTTC
TTCCTTTTCCCCACCCCACCCCCCAAGTTCGGGTGAAGGCCCAGGGCTCGCAGCCAACGTCGGGGCGGCA
GGCCCTGCCATAGCCTCAGGTTACTCATATATACTTTAGATTGATTTAAAACTTCATTTTTAATTTAAAA
GGATCTAGGTGAAGATCCTTTTTGATAATCTCATGACCAAAATCCCTTAACGTGAGTTTTCGTTCCACTG
AGCGTCAGACCCCGTAGAAAAGATCAAAGGATCTTCTTGAGATCCTTTTTTTCTGCGCGTAATCTGCTGC
TTGCAAACAAAAAAACCACCGCTACCAGCGGTGGTTTGTTTGCCGGATCAAGAGCTACCAACTCTTTTTC
CGAAGGTAACTGGCTTCAGCAGAGCGCAGATACCAAATACTGTCCTTCTAGTGTAGCCGTAGTTAGGCCA
CCACTTCAAGAACTCTGTAGCACCGCCTACATACCTCGCTCTGCTAATCCTGTTACCAGTGGCTGCTGCC
AGTGGCGATAAGTCGTGTCTTACCGGGTTGGACTCAAGACGATAGTTACCGGATAAGGCGCAGCGGTCGG
GCTGAACGGGGGGTTCGTGCACACAGCCCAGCTTGGAGCGAACGACCTACACCGAACTGAGATACCTACA
GCGTGAGCTATGAGAAAGCGCCACGCTTCCCGAAGGGAGAAAGGCGGACAGGTATCCGGTAAGCGGCAGG
GTCGGAACAGGAGAGCGCACGAGGGAGCTTCCAGGGGGAAACGCCTGGTATCTTTATAGTCCTGTCGGGT
TTCGCCACCTCTGACTTGAGCGTCGATTTTTGTGATGCTCGTCAGGGGGGCGGAGCCTATGGAAAAACGC
CAGCAACGCGGCCTTTTTACGGTTCCTGGCCTTTTGCTGGCCTTTTGCTCACATGTTCTTTCCTGCGTTA
TCCCCTGATTCTGTGGATAACCGTATTACCGCCATGCAT
