>Addgene plasmid #67901 | pmCherry-FKBP12-C1-DH | addgene partial sequence | sequence record 128973 | mCherry-F 5'-ccccgtaatgcagaagaaga-3'
CCCCGAGGACGGCGCCCTGAAGGGCGAGATCAAGCAGAGGCTGAAGCTGAAGGACGGCGGCCACTACGAC
GCTGAGGTCAAGACCACCTACAAGGCCAAGAAGCCCGTGCAGCTGCCCGGCGCCTACAACGTCAACATCA
AGTTGGACATCACCTCCCACAACGAGGACTACACCATCGTGGAACAGTACGAACGCGCCGAGGGCCGCCA
CTCCACCGGCGGCATGGACGAGCTGTACAGAGCGGCGATGGGAGTGCAGGTGGAAACCATCTCCCCAGGA
GACGGGCGCACCTTCCCCAAGCGCGGCCAGACCTGCGTGGTGCACTACACCGGGATGCTTGAAGATGGAA
AGAAATTTGATTCCTCCCGGGACAGAAACAAGCCCTTTAAGTTTATGCTAGGCAAGCAGGAGGTGATCCG
AGGCTGGGAAGAAGGGGTTGCCCAGATGAGTGTGGGTCAGAGAGCCAAACTGACTATATCTCCAGATTAT
GCCTATGGTGCCACTGGGCACCCAGGCATCATCCCACCACATGCCACTCTCGTCTTCGATGTGGAGCTTC
TAAAACTGGAAGCTCGAGGCGCAGCAGCGGGAGCAGGAGGAGCAGGGTACAAGTCCAAGAAGGCTCTGGA
AAGGAGTATGTATGTCCTGAGTGAACTGGTAGAAACAGAGAAAATGTACGTGGACGACTTGGGGCAGATT
GTGGAGGGTTATATGGCCACCATGGCTGCTCAGGGGGTCCCCGAGAGTCTTCGAGGCCGTGACAGGATTG
TGTTTGGGAATATCCAGCAAATCTATGAGTGGCACCGAGACTATTTCTTGCAAGAGCTACAACGGTGTCT
GAAAGATCCTGATTGGCTGGCTCAGCTATTCATCAAACACGAGCGCCGGCTGCATATGTATGTGGTGTAC
TGTCA
