>Addgene plasmid #67901 | pmCherry-FKBP12-C1-DH | addgene partial sequence | sequence record 128983 | SV40pA-R 5'-GAAATTTGTGATGCTATTGC-3'
ACAACAACAATTGCATTCATTTTATGTTTCAGGTTCAGGGGGAGGTGTGGGAGGTTTTTTAAAGCAAGTA
AAACCTCTACAAATGTGGTATGGCTGATTATGATCAGTTATCTAGATCCGGTGGATCCCGGGCCCGCGGT
ACCTTAGCCCTCAAATCCCCGCAATCTCCCCAGCGTCATCATATCGTTGCAGCGCTTGGGCACAAAGCAC
ATGACCTCCACAGCTTGCTCTAGGTCTGCAGTATCCATCCCAGCTCTATTGTAATACTTGAGAAAATCCT
TGAGCAGCAGCTGGTATTTCATGATCCGCTGCACAGGTTTGATGAGGAGGTCGTTCAGCTGCAGGCGGTG
CCCCAGCTGCTGCCGGAGCTCCTCAAAGTAGCTGTCCCCAAACTCTGACACCACATGCTCTGACTTGGGC
TTATTCTGACAGTACACCACATACATATGCAGCCGGCGCTCGTGTTTGATGAATAGCTGAGCCAGCCAAT
CAGGATCTTTCAGACACCGTTGTAGCTCTTGCAAGAAATAGTCTCGGTGCCACTCATAGATTTGCTGGAT
ATTCCCAAACACAATCCTGTCACGGCCTCGAAGACTCTCGGGGACCCCCTGAGCAGCCATGGTGGCCATA
TAACCCTCCACAATCTGCCCCAAGTCGTCCACGTACATTTTCTCTGTTTCTACCAGTTCACTCAGGACAT
ACATACTCCTTTCCAGAGCCTTCTTGGACTTGTACCCTGCTCCTCCTGCTCCCGCTGCTGCGCCTCGAGC
TTCCAGTTTTAGAAGCTCCACATCGAAGACGAGAGTGGCATGTGGTGGGATGATGCCTGGGTGCCCAGTG
GCACCATAGGCATAATCTGGAGATATAGTCAGTTTGGCTCTCTGACCCACACTCATCTGGGCAACCCCTT
C
